Addgene plasmid #156469: pETM33_Nsp3c_SUD-N
Purpose: Bacterial expression of Sars-CoV2 Nsp3c_SUD-N protein with His-tag and GST-tag
Depositing lab: Ylva Ivarsson. Depositing organization: Uppsala University. Publication: Identification of motif-based interactions between SARS-CoV-2 protein domains and human peptide ligands pinpoint antiviral targets. Mihalic F, Benz C, Kassa E, Lindqvist R, Simonetti L, Inturi R, Aronsson H, Andersson E, Chi CN, Davey NE, Overby AK, Jemth P, Ivarsson Y. Nat Commun. 2023 Sep 13;14(1):5636. doi: 10.1038/s41467-023-41312-8. PubMed 37704626.
Backbone
  Vector backbone: pETM33
  Backbone size w/o insert (bp): 6017
  Vector type: Bacterial Expression
Growth in bacteria
  Bacterial resistance: Kanamycin, 50 μg/mL
  Growth temperature: 37°C
  Growth strain: DH5alpha
  Growth instructions: Growth in BL21 DE3 gold 37˚C after induction with 1mM 16hours 18˚C
  Copy number: High Copy
Gene/Insert
  Gene/Insert name: Nsp3c_SUD-N
  Species: Synthetic; Severe acute respiratory syndrome coronavirus 2
  Mutation: Gene insert is codon optimized for Ecoli.
  Entrez Gene: ORF1ab (a.k.a. GU280_gp01)
  Promoter: T7/LacO
  Tag / fusion protein: His-GST (N terminal on backbone)
  Cloning method: Restriction Enzyme; 5′ cloning site Nco1 (destroyed during cloning); 3′ cloning site EcoR1 (destroyed during cloning)
  Sequencing primers: 5′ CGGATCTGGAAGTTCTGTTCC; 3′ GAGTGCGGCCGCAAGCTTG
Terms and licenses: Academic/Nonprofit Terms; Industry Terms: Not Available to Industry
Depositor comments: insert amino acid sequence: MDMKSEKQVEQKIAEIPKEEVKPFITESKPSVEQRKQDDKKIKACVEEVTTTLEETKFLTENLLLYIDINGNLHPDSATLVSDIDITFLKKDAPYIVGDVVQEGVLTAVVIPTKKAGGTTEMLAKALRKVPTDNYITTYPGQGLNGYTVEEAKTVLKKCKSAFYILPS
How to cite: pETM33_Nsp3c_SUD-N was a gift from Ylva Ivarsson (Addgene plasmid # 156469 ; http://n2t.net/addgene:156469 ; RRID:Addgene_156469)
