[The description below was written by a language model from this plasmid's Addgene catalogue record and pLannotate feature annotations shown in this document.]
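Description:
pETM33_Nsp3c_SUD-N is a bacterial expression plasmid of about 6.5 kb, built on the pET-derived pETM33 backbone, for producing the SUD-N domain of SARS-CoV-2 non-structural protein 3 (Nsp3c) as a His- and GST-tagged fusion in E. coli. It replicates from a ColE1/pMB1-type origin, and the backbone also retains the bom site and rop gene from pBR322, although the catalogue lists it as high copy. Selection is by kanamycin through an aph(3')-Ia cassette. An f1 origin is present, along with short tetracycline-resistance gene remnants that are backbone relics rather than functional markers.

The expression cassette is driven by a T7 promoter with an adjacent lac operator and the T7 gene 10 ribosome binding site. A plasmid-borne lacI gene supplies repressor, so transcription stays low until IPTG is added in a host that provides T7 RNA polymerase, such as a BL21(DE3) derivative. The reading frame opens with a hexahistidine tag and Schistosoma japonicum glutathione S-transferase, followed by a short linker and then the roughly 500 bp insert. This insert is a synthetic, E. coli codon-optimised segment of the ORF1ab polyprotein, placed between NcoI and EcoRI sites that were destroyed during cloning. The generic polyprotein annotation attached to it mentions nsp10, which does not reflect the actual domain. A further His-tag sequence and a small T7 gene 10B-like fragment are annotated downstream of the insert, before the T7 terminator. The record describes only N-terminal tags, so these are probably untranslated vector remnants. The double tag allows purification on nickel or glutathione resin, and the associated study used such viral domains to map interactions with human peptide motifs.
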