Features (pLannotate 1.2.2; 21 found; start..end, strand, type, name):
      1..589     +  rep_origin     ori: high-copy-number ColE1/pMB1/pBR322/pUC origin of replication
    775..914     -  misc_feature   bom: basis of mobility region from pBR322
   1016..1207    -  CDS            rop: Rop protein, which maintains plasmids at low copy number; rop
   1224..1604    +  CDS            YPB1_ECOLX: Protein predicted: Swiss-Prot protein existence level 4. From Escherichia coli.
   1676..1967    -  CDS            TcR (fragment): tetracycline efflux protein; tet; confers resistance to tetracycline
   1982..2003    -  protein_bind   CAP binding site: CAP binding activates transcription in the presence of cAMP. E. coli catabolite activator protein
   2016..3098    -  CDS            lacI: lac repressor; lacI; The lac repressor binds to the lac operator to inhibit transcription in E. coli. This inhibition can be relieved by adding lactose or isopropyl-β-D-thiogalactopyranoside (IPTG).
   3099..3176    -  promoter       lacI promoter: lacI
   3184..3463    -  CDS            TcR (fragment): tetracycline efflux protein; tet; confers resistance to tetracycline
   3485..3503    +  promoter       T7 promoter: promoter for bacteriophage T7 RNA polymerase
   3504..3528    +  protein_bind   lac operator: The lac repressor binds to the lac operator to inhibit transcription in E. coli. This inhibition can be relieved by adding lactose or isopropyl-β-D-thiogalactopyranoside (IPTG). lac repressor encoded by lacI
   3543..3565    +  RBS            RBS: efficient ribosome binding site from bacteriophage T7 gene 10 (Olins and Rangwala, 1989)
   3578..3595    +  CDS            7xHis (fragment): 6xHis affinity tag
   3614..4267    +  CDS            GST26_SCHJA: Experimental evidence at protein level: Swiss-Prot protein existence level 1. GST isoenzymes appear to play a central role in the parasite detoxification system. Other functions are also suspected including a role in increasing the solubility of haematin in the parasite gut. From Schistosoma japonicum (Blood fluke).
   4298..4801    +  CDS            R1A_SARS2 (fragment): Experimental evidence at protein level: Swiss-Prot protein existence level 1. [Non-structural protein 10]: Plays a pivotal role in viral transcription by stimulating both nsp14 3'-5' exoribonuclease and nsp16 2'-O-methyltransferase activities. Therefore plays an essential role in viral mRNAs cap methylation. From Severe acute respiratory syndrome coronavirus 2 (2019-nCoV) (SARS-CoV-2).
   4848..4865    +  CDS            9xHis (fragment): 9xHis affinity tag
   4875..4924    +  CDS            SET1 (fragment): solubility-enhancement tag derived from T7 phage gene 10B
   4932..4979    +  terminator     T7 terminator: transcription terminator for bacteriophage T7 RNA polymerase
   5016..5444    +  rep_origin     f1 ori (sequence partly withheld): f1 bacteriophage origin of replication; arrow indicates direction of (+) strand synthesis
   5497..5554    +  promoter       AmpR promoter (fragment): bla
   5563..6378    -  CDS            KanR: aminoglycoside phosphotransferase; aph(3')-Ia; confers resistance to kanamycin in bacteria or G418 (Geneticin®) in eukaryotes
>Addgene plasmid #156469 | pETM33_Nsp3c_SUD-N | addgene full sequence | sequence record 307741 | Addgene NGS Result
TTGAGATCCTTTTTTTCTGCGCGTAATCTGCTGCTTGCAAACAAAAAAACCACCGCTACCAGCGGTGGTT
TGTTTGCCGGATCAAGAGCTACCAACTCTTTTTCCGAAGGTAACTGGCTTCAGCAGAGCGCAGATACCAA
ATACTGTCCTTCTAGTGTAGCCGTAGTTAGGCCACCACTTCAAGAACTCTGTAGCACCGCCTACATACCT
CGCTCTGCTAATCCTGTTACCAGTGGCTGCTGCCAGTGGCGATAAGTCGTGTCTTACCGGGTTGGACTCA
AGACGATAGTTACCGGATAAGGCGCAGCGGTCGGGCTGAACGGGGGGTTCGTGCACACAGCCCAGCTTGG
AGCGAACGACCTACACCGAACTGAGATACCTACAGCGTGAGCTATGAGAAAGCGCCACGCTTCCCGAAGG
GAGAAAGGCGGACAGGTATCCGGTAAGCGGCAGGGTCGGAACAGGAGAGCGCACGAGGGAGCTTCCAGGG
GGAAACGCCTGGTATCTTTATAGTCCTGTCGGGTTTCGCCACCTCTGACTTGAGCGTCGATTTTTGTGAT
GCTCGTCAGGGGGGCGGAGCCTATGGAAAAACGCCAGCAACGCGGCCTTTTTACGGTTCCTGGCCTTTTG
CTGGCCTTTTGCTCACATGTTCTTTCCTGCGTTATCCCCTGATTCTGTGGATAACCGTATTACCGCCTTT
GAGTGAGCTGATACCGCTCGCCGCAGCCGAACGACCGAGCGCAGCGAGTCAGTGAGCGAGGAAGCGGAAG
AGCGCCTGATGCGGTATTTTCTCCTTACGCATCTGTGCGGTATTTCACACCGCAATGGTGCACTCTCAGT
ACAATCTGCTCTGATGCCGCATAGTTAAGCCAGTATACACTCCGCTATCGCTACGTGACTGGGTCATGGC
TGCGCCCCGACACCCGCCAACACCCGCTGACGCGCCCTGACGGGCTTGTCTGCTCCCGGCATCCGCTTAC
AGACAAGCTGTGACCGTCTCCGGGAGCTGCATGTGTCAGAGGTTTTCACCGTCATCACCGAAACGCGCGA
GGCAGCTGCGGTAAAGCTCATCAGCGTGGTCGTGAAGCGATTCACAGATGTCTGCCTGTTCATCCGCGTC
CAGCTCGTTGAGTTTCTCCAGAAGCGTTAATGTCTGGCTTCTGATAAAGCGGGCCATGTTAAGGGCGGTT
TTTTCCTGTTTGGTCACTGATGCCTCCGTGTAAGGGGGATTTCTGTTCATGGGGGTAATGATACCGATGA
AACGAGAGAGGATGCTCACGATACGGGTTACTGATGATGAACATGCCCGGTTACTGGAACGTTGTGAGGG
TAAACAACTGGCGGTATGGATGCGGCGGGACCAGAGAAAAATCACTCAGGGTCAATGCCAGCGCTTCGTT
AATACAGATGTAGGTGTTCCACAGGGTAGCCAGCAGCATCCTGCGATGCAGATCCGGAACATAATGGTGC
AGGGCGCTGACTTCCGCGTTTCCAGACTTTACGAAACACGGAAACCGAAGACCATTCATGTTGTTGCTCA
GGTCGCAGACGTTTTGCAGCAGCAGTCGCTTCACGTTCGCTCGCGTATCGGTGATTCATTCTGCTAACCA
GTAAGGCAACCCCGCCAGCCTAGCCGGGTCCTCAACGACAGGAGCACGATCATGCGCACCCGTGGGGCCG
CCATGCCGGCGATAATGGCCTGCTTCTCGCCGAAACGTTTGGTGGCGGGACCAGTGACGAAGGCTTGAGC
GAGGGCGTGCAAGATTCCGAATACCGCAAGCGACAGGCCGATCATCGTCGCGCTCCAGCGAAAGCGGTCC
TCGCCGAAAATGACCCAGAGCGCTGCCGGCACCTGTCCTACGAGTTGCATGATAAAGAAGACAGTCATAA
GTGCGGCGACGATAGTCATGCCCCGCGCCCACCGGAAGGAGCTGACTGGGTTGAAGGCTCTCAAGGGCAT
CGGTCGAGATCCCGGTGCCTAATGAGTGAGCTAACTTACATTAATTGCGTTGCGCTCACTGCCCGCTTTC
CAGTCGGGAAACCTGTCGTGCCAGCTGCATTAATGAATCGGCCAACGCGCGGGGAGAGGCGGTTTGCGTA
TTGGGCGCCAGGGTGGTTTTTCTTTTCACCAGTGAGACGGGCAACAGCTGATTGCCCTTCACCGCCTGGC
CCTGAGAGAGTTGCAGCAAGCGGTCCACGCTGGTTTGCCCCAGCAGGCGAAAATCCTGTTTGATGGTGGT
TAACGGCGGGATATAACATGAGCTGTCTTCGGTATCGTCGTATCCCACTACCGAGATATCCGCACCAACG
CGCAGCCCGGACTCGGTAATGGCGCGCATTGCGCCCAGCGCCATCTGATCGTTGGCAACCAGCATCGCAG
TGGGAACGATGCCCTCATTCAGCATTTGCATGGTTTGTTGAAAACCGGACATGGCACTCCAGTCGCCTTC
CCGTTCCGCTATCGGCTGAATTTGATTGCGAGTGAGATATTTATGCCAGCCAGCCAGACGCAGACGCGCC
GAGACAGAACTTAATGGGCCCGCTAACAGCGCGATTTGCTGGTGACCCAATGCGACCAGATGCTCCACGC
CCAGTCGCGTACCGTCTTCATGGGAGAAAATAATACTGTTGATGGGTGTCTGGTCAGAGACATCAAGAAA
TAACGCCGGAACATTAGTGCAGGCAGCTTCCACAGCAATGGCATCCTGGTCATCCAGCGGATAGTTAATG
ATCAGCCCACTGACGCGTTGCGCGAGAAGATTGTGCACCGCCGCTTTACAGGCTTCGACGCCGCTTCGTT
CTACCATCGACACCACCACGCTGGCACCCAGTTGATCGGCGCGAGATTTAATCGCCGCGACAATTTGCGA
CGGCGCGTGCAGGGCCAGACTGGAGGTGGCAACGCCAATCAGCAACGACTGTTTGCCCGCCAGTTGTTGT
GCCACGCGGTTGGGAATGTAATTCAGCTCCGCCATCGCCGCTTCCACTTTTTCCCGCGTTTTCGCAGAAA
CGTGGCTGGCCTGGTTCACCACGCGGGAAACGGTCTGATAAGAGACACCGGCATACTCTGCGACATCGTA
TAACGTTACTGGTTTCACATTCACCACCCTGAATTGACTCTCTTCCGGGCGCTATCATGCCATACCGCGA
AAGGTTTTGCGCCATTCGATGGTGTCCGGGATCTCGACGCTCTCCCTTATGCGACTCCTGCATTAGGAAG
CAGCCCAGTAGTAGGTTGAGGCCGTTGAGCACCGCCGCCGCAAGGAATGGTGCATGCAAGGAGATGGCGC
CCAACAGTCCCCCGGCCACGGGGCCTGCCACCATACCCACGCCGAAACAAGCGCTCATGAGCCCGAAGTG
GCGAGCCCGATCTTCCCCATCGGTGATGTCGGCGATATAGGCGCCAGCAACCGCACCTGTGGCGCCGGTG
ATGCCGGCCACGATGCGTCCGGCGTAGAGGATCGAGATCTCGATCCCGCGAAATTAATACGACTCACTAT
AGGGGAATTGTGAGCGGATAACAATTCCCCTCTAGAAATAATTTTGTTTAACTTTAAGAAGGAGATATAC
CATGAAACATCACCATCACCATCACAACACTAGTAGCAATTCCATGTCCCCTATACTAGGTTATTGGAAA
ATTAAGGGCCTTGTGCAACCCACTCGACTTCTTTTGGAATATCTTGAAGAAAAATATGAAGAGCATTTGT
ATGAGCGCGATGAAGGTGATAAATGGCGAAACAAAAAGTTTGAATTGGGTTTGGAGTTTCCCAATCTTCC
TTATTATATTGATGGTGATGTTAAATTAACACAGTCTATGGCCATCATACGTTATATAGCTGACAAGCAC
AACATGTTGGGTGGTTGTCCAAAAGAGCGTGCAGAGATTTCAATGCTTGAAGGAGCGGTTTTGGATATTA
GATACGGTGTTTCGAGAATTGCATATAGTAAAGACTTTGAAACTCTCAAAGTTGATTTTCTTAGCAAGCT
ACCTGAAATGCTGAAAATGTTCGAAGATCGTTTATGTCATAAAACATATTTAAATGGTGATCATGTAACC
CATCCTGACTTCATGTTGTATGACGCTCTTGATGTTGTTTTATACATGGACCCAATGTGCCTGGATGCGT
TCCCAAAATTAGTTTGTTTTAAAAAACGTATTGAAGCTATCCCACAAATTGATAAGTACTTGAAATCCAG
CAAGTATATAGCATGGCCTTTGCAGGGCTGGCAAGCCACGTTTGGTGGTGGCGACCATCCTCCAAAATCG
GATCTGGAAGTTCTGTTCCAGGGGCCCATGGACATGAAAAGCGAGAAGCAGGTTGAACAGAAGATCGCGG
AGATTCCGAAAGAGGAAGTTAAGCCGTTCATCACCGAGAGCAAACCGAGCGTGGAACAACGCAAGCAGGA
TGACAAGAAAATTAAGGCGTGCGTTGAGGAAGTGACCACCACCCTGGAGGAAACCAAGTTCCTGACCGAA
AACCTGCTGCTGTACATCGATATTAACGGTAACCTGCACCCGGATAGCGCGACCCTGGTTAGCGATATCG
ACATTACCTTTCTGAAGAAAGACGCGCCGTACATCGTTGGTGACGTGGTTCAAGAGGGTGTTCTGACCGC
GGTGGTTATCCCGACCAAGAAAGCGGGTGGCACCACCGAAATGCTGGCGAAAGCGCTGCGTAAGGTTCCG
ACCGATAACTACATCACCACCTACCCGGGTCAAGGCCTGAACGGTTACACCGTTGAAGAGGCGAAGACCG
TTCTGAAGAAATGCAAGAGCGCGTTCTACATCCTGCCGAGCTAATAAGAATTCGAGCTCCGTCGACAAGC
TTGCGGCCGCACTCGAGCACCACCACCACCACCACTGAGATCCGGCTGCTAACAAAGCCCGAAAGGAAGC
TGAGTTGGCTGCTGCCACCGCTGAGCAATAACTAGCATAACCCCTTGGGGCCTCTAAACGGGTCTTGAGG
GGTTTTTTGCTGAAAGGAGGAACTATATCCGGATTGGCGAATGGG
[124 nt withheld, positions 5016-5139]
C
[91 nt withheld, positions 5141-5231]
A
[49 nt withheld, positions 5233-5281]
CCTTTGACGTTGGAGTCCACGTTCTTTAATAGTGGACTCTTGTTCCAAACTGGAACAACACTCAACCCTA
TCTCGGTCTATTCTTTTGATTTATAAGGGATTTTGCCGATTTCGGCCTATTGGTTAAAAAATGAGCTGAT
TTAACAAAAATTTAACGCGAATTTTAACAAAATATTAACGCTTACAATTTAGGTGGCACTTTTCGGGGAA
ATGTGCGCGGAACCCCTATTTGTTTATTTTTCTAAATACATTCAAATATGTATCCGCTCATGAATTAATT
CTTAGAAAAACTCATCGAGCATCAAATGAAACTGCAATTTATTCATATCAGGATTATCAATACCATATTT
TTGAAAAAGCCGTTTCTGTAATGAAGGAGAAAACTCACCGAGGCAGTTCCATAGGATGGCAAGATCCTGG
TATCGGTCTGCGATTCCGACTCGTCCAACATCAATACAACCTATTAATTTCCCCTCGTCAAAAATAAGGT
TATCAAGTGAGAAATCACCATGAGTGACGACTGAATCCGGTGAGAATGGCAAAAGTTTATGCATTTCTTT
CCAGACTTGTTCAACAGGCCAGCCATTACGCTCGTCATCAAAATCACTCGCATCAACCAAACCGTTATTC
ATTCGTGATTGCGCCTGAGCGAGACGAAATACGCGATCGCTGTTAAAAGGACAATTACAAACAGGAATCG
AATGCAACCGGCGCAGGAACACTGCCAGCGCATCAACAATATTTTCACCTGAATCAGGATATTCTTCTAA
TACCTGGAATGCTGTTTTCCCGGGGATCGCAGTGGTGAGTAACCATGCATCATCAGGAGTACGGATAAAA
TGCTTGATGGTCGGAAGAGGCATAAATTCCGTCAGCCAGTTTAGTCTGACCATCTCATCTGTAACATCAT
TGGCAACGCTACCTTTGCCATGTTTCAGAAACAACTCTGGCGCATCGGGCTTCCCATACAATCGATAGAT
TGTCGCACCTGATTGCCCGACATTATCGCGAGCCCATTTATACCCATATAAATCAGCATCCATGTTGGAA
TTTAATCGCGGCCTAGAGCAAGACGTTTCCCGTTGAATATGGCTCATAACACCCCTTGTATTACTGTTTA
TGTAAGCAGACAGTTTTATTGTTCATGACCAAAATCCCTTAACGTGAGTTTTCGTTCCACTGAGCGTCAG
ACCCCGTAGAAAAGATCAAAGGATCTTC
